Addgene plasmid #158338: pLKO_S.V5.NWS_NGFR
Purpose: Protein Barcode (Pro-Code) for vector/cell tracking. Contains U6 trRNA cassette for sgRNA cloning. Enables phenotypic CRISPR screens at a single cell resolution (using cytometry).
Depositing lab: Brian Brown. Depositing organization: Icahn School of Medicine at Mount Sinai. Publication: Protein Barcodes Enable High-Dimensional Single-Cell CRISPR Screens. Wroblewska A, Dhainaut M, Ben-Zvi B, Rose SA, Park ES, Amir ED, Bektesevic A, Baccarini A, Merad M, Rahman AH, Brown BD. Cell. 2018 Nov 1;175(4):1141-1155.e16. doi: 10.1016/j.cell.2018.09.022. Epub 2018 Oct 18. PubMed 30343902.
Backbone
  Vector backbone: pLKO
  Backbone size w/o insert (bp): 9000
  Vector type: Lentiviral, CRISPR
Growth in bacteria
  Bacterial resistance: Ampicillin, 100 μg/mL
  Growth temperature: 37°C
  Growth strain: NEB Stable
  Copy number: High Copy
Gene/Insert
  Gene/Insert name: Pro-Code Tagged human dNGFR
  Species: H. sapiens (human)
  Insert size (bp): 1000
  Mutation: Truncation of the signaling domain
  Entrez Gene: NGFR (a.k.a. CD271, Gp80-LNGFR, TNFRSF16, p75(NTR), p75NTR)
  Promoter: EF1a
  Tag / fusion protein: S.V5.NWS (N terminal on insert)
  Cloning method: Restriction Enzyme; 5′ cloning site Unknown (unknown if destroyed)
  Sequencing primers: 5′ cctttttgagtttggatcttggttcat
Terms and licenses: Academic/Nonprofit Terms; Industry Terms: Not Available to Industry
How to cite: pLKO_S.V5.NWS_NGFR was a gift from Brian Brown (Addgene plasmid # 158338 ; http://n2t.net/addgene:158338 ; RRID:Addgene_158338)
