[The description below was written by a language model from this plasmid's Addgene catalogue record and pLannotate feature annotations shown in this document.]
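Description:
pLKO_S.V5.NWS_NGFR is a lentiviral CRISPR vector built on the pLKO backbone that pairs an sgRNA expression cassette with a protein barcode ("Pro-Code") reporter. It is propagated in E. coli through a high-copy ColE1/pUC-type origin with ampicillin selection (AmpR/β-lactamase). The backbone also carries an f1 origin, an SV40 origin and poly(A) signal, and remnants of lac regulatory elements and T7/T3 promoters. The viral portion has a third-generation-style layout: an RSV promoter drives a truncated HIV-1 5' LTR, followed by the Ψ packaging signal with a gag fragment, the RRE for Rev-dependent nuclear export, and a cPPT/CTS. A second truncated LTR annotated downstream of the payload serves as the 3' LTR. No mammalian drug-selection marker is annotated.

Two expression units sit between the LTRs. A human U6 Pol III promoter lies upstream of the S. pyogenes Cas9 gRNA scaffold, leaving a short gap where a guide sequence can be cloned. No Cas9 is annotated on the plasmid, so the nuclease would have to be supplied separately. Downstream, an EF-1α promoter drives human NGFR truncated to remove its signaling domain (dNGFR). It carries an N-terminal combination of three epitope tags (S, V5 and NWS), and a WPRE follows to enhance expression. The truncated receptor acts as an inert scaffold displaying this epitope combination, which can be read out with antibodies by cytometry and so identifies the vector a cell received. Linking each sgRNA to a distinct Pro-Code allows vector and cell tracking and phenotypic CRISPR screens at single-cell resolution.
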