Features (pLannotate 1.2.2; 29 found; start..end, strand, type, name):
    882..907     +  misc_feature   MCS (fragment): multiple cloning site
    920..1897    +  CDS            NGFR (fragment): TNR16_HUMAN - Also known as TNFRSF16. Experimental evidence at protein level: Swiss-Prot protein existence level 1. Low affinity receptor which can bind to NGF, BDNF, NTF3, and NTF4. Forms a heterodimeric receptor with SORCS2 that binds the precursor forms of NGF, BDNF and NTF3 with high affinity, and has much lower affinity for mature NGF and BDNF (PubMed:24908487). Plays an important role in differentiation and survival of specific neuronal populations during development (By similarity). Can mediate cell survival as well as cell death of neural cells. Plays a role in the inactivation of RHOA
   1928..2516    +  misc_feature   WPRE: woodchuck hepatitis virus posttranscriptional regulatory element
   2521..2658    +  CDS            nef (fragment): NEF_HV1LA - Experimental evidence at protein level: Swiss-Prot protein existence level 1. Extracellular Nef protein targets CD4(+) T-lymphocytes for apoptosis by interacting with CXCR4 surface receptors. From Human immunodeficiency virus type 1 group M subtype B (isolate Lai) (HIV-1).
   2644..2824    +  LTR            5' LTR (truncated): truncated 5' long terminal repeat (LTR) from HIV-1
   2896..3017    +  polyA_signal   SV40 poly(A) signal: SV40 polyadenylation signal
   3057..3192    +  rep_origin     SV40 ori: SV40 origin of replication
   3213..3231    -  promoter       T7 promoter: promoter for bacteriophage T7 RNA polymerase
   3239..3394    +  CDS            lacZα (fragment): LacZα fragment of β-galactosidase; lacZ fragment
   3399..3827    +  rep_origin     f1 ori (sequence partly withheld): f1 bacteriophage origin of replication; arrow indicates direction of (+) strand synthesis
   3880..3984    +  promoter       AmpR promoter: bla
   3985..4845    +  CDS            AmpR: β-lactamase; bla; confers resistance to ampicillin, carbenicillin, and related antibiotics
   5016..5604    +  rep_origin     ori: high-copy-number ColE1/pMB1/pBR322/pUC origin of replication
   5787..5879    +  CDS            lacI (fragment): lac repressor; lacI; The lac repressor binds to the lac operator to inhibit transcription in E. coli. This inhibition can be relieved by adding lactose or isopropyl-β-D-thiogalactopyranoside (IPTG).
   5892..5913    +  protein_bind   CAP binding site: CAP binding activates transcription in the presence of cAMP. E. coli catabolite activator protein
   5928..5958    +  promoter       lac promoter: promoter for the E. coli lac operon
   5966..5982    +  protein_bind   lac operator: The lac repressor binds to the lac operator to inhibit transcription in E. coli. This inhibition can be relieved by adding lactose or isopropyl-β-D-thiogalactopyranoside (IPTG). lac repressor encoded by lacI
   6027..6045    +  promoter       T3 promoter: promoter for bacteriophage T3 RNA polymerase
   6073..6299    +  promoter       RSV promoter: Rous sarcoma virus enhancer/promoter
   6300..6480    +  LTR            5' LTR (truncated): truncated 5' long terminal repeat (LTR) from HIV-1
   6527..6652    +  misc_feature   HIV-1 Ψ: packaging signal of human immunodeficiency virus type 1
   6636..6999    +  CDS            HIV-1 gag (fragment): gag protein from human immunodeficiency virus 1; gag
   7145..7378    +  misc_feature   RRE: The Rev response element (RRE) of HIV-1 allows for Rev-dependent mRNA export from the nucleus to the cytoplasm.
   7755..7855    +  CDS            Rev (fragment): human immunodeficiency virus 1 (HIV-1) Rev protein; rev; enhances nuclear export of unspliced and incompletely spliced viral mRNAs
   7905..8145    +  promoter       U6 promoter: RNA polymerase III promoter for human U6 snRNA
   8172..8247    +  misc_RNA       gRNA scaffold: guide RNA scaffold for the Streptococcus pyogenes CRISPR/Cas9 system
   8295..8412    +  misc_feature   cPPT/CTS: central polypurine tract and central termination sequence of HIV-1
   8479..8545    +  CDS            small t antigen (fragment): SV40 (simian virus 40) small t antigen
   8552..865     +  promoter       EF-1α promoter (across the origin): strong constitutive promoter for human elongation factor EF-1α
>Addgene plasmid #158338 | pLKO_S.V5.NWS_NGFR | addgene full sequence | sequence record 335195 | Addgene NGS Result
GCAGTACGTGATTCTTGATCCCGAGCTTCGGGTTGGAAGTGGGTGGGAGAGTTCGAGGCCTTGCGCTTAA
GGAGCCCCTTCGCCTCGTGCTTGAGTTGAGGCCTGGCCTGGGCGCTGGGGCCGCCGCGTGCGAATCTGGT
GGCACCTTCGCGCCTGTCTCGCTGCTTTCGATAAGTCTCTAGCCATTTAAAATTTTTGATGACCTGCTGC
GACGCTTTTTTTCTGGCAAGATAGTCTTGTAAATGCGGGCCAAGATCTGCACACTGGTATTTCGGTTTTT
GGGGCCGCGGGCGGCGACGGGGCCCGTGCGTCCCAGCGCACATGTTCGGCGAGGCGGGGCCTGCGAGCGC
GGCCACCGAGAATCGGACGGGGGTAGTCTCAAGCTGGCCGGCCTGCTCTGGTGCCTGGCCTCGCGCCGCC
GTGTATCGCCCCGCCCTGGGCGGCAAGGCTGGCCCGGTCGGCACCAGTTGCGTGAGCGGAAAGATGGCCG
CTTCCCGGCCCTGCTGCAGGGAGCTCAAAATGGAGGACGCGGCGCTCGGGAGAGCGGGCGGGTGAGTCAC
CCACACAAAGGAAAAGGGCCTTTCCGTCCTCAGCCGTCGCTTCATGTGACTCCACGGAGTACCGGGCGCC
GTCCAGGCACCTCGATTAGTTCTCGAGCTTTTGGAGTACGTCGTCTTTAGGTTGGGGGGAGGGGTTTTAT
GCGATGGAGTTTCCCCACACTGAGTGGGTGGAGACTGAAGTTAGGCCAGCTTGGCACTTGATGTAATTCT
CCTTGGAATTTGCCCTTTTTGAGTTTGGATCTTGGTTCATTCTCAAGCCTCAGACAGTGGTTCAAAGTTT
TTTTCTTCCATTTCAGGTGTCGTGAGGAATTCTGCAGTCGATCGACGGTACCGCGGGCCCGGGATCCACG
GTCGCCACCATGGGGGCAGGTGCCACCGGCCGCGCCATGGACGGGCCGCGCCTGCTGCTGTTGCTGCTTC
TGGGGGTGTCCCTTGGAGGTGCCAAGGAGGCATGCAAGGAGACCGCCGCCGCCAAGTTCGAGAGGCAGCA
CATGGACAGCGGAGGAGGCGGGGGAGGGGGCAAACCAATTCCAAACCCACTGCTGGGACTGGATTCCACA
GGAGGAGGCGGGGGAGGGAACTGGTCCCACCCCCAATTCGAGAAACCCACAGGCCTGTACACACACAGCG
GTGAGTGCTGCAAAGCCTGCAACCTGGGCGAGGGTGTGGCCCAGCCTTGTGGAGCCAACCAGACCGTGTG
TGAGCCCTGCCTGGACAGCGTGACGTTCTCCGACGTGGTGAGCGCGACCGAGCCGTGCAAGCCGTGCACC
GAGTGCGTGGGGCTCCAGAGCATGTCGGCGCCGTGCGTGGAGGCCGACGACGCCGTGTGCCGCTGCGCCT
ACGGCTACTACCAGGATGAGACGACTGGGCGCTGCGAGGCGTGCCGCGTGTGCGAGGCGGGCTCGGGCCT
CGTGTTCTCCTGCCAGGACAAGCAGAACACCGTGTGCGAGGAGTGCCCCGACGGCACGTATTCCGACGAG
GCCAACCACGTGGACCCGTGCCTGCCCTGCACCGTGTGCGAGGACACCGAGCGCCAGCTCCGCGAGTGCA
CACGCTGGGCCGACGCCGAGTGCGAGGAGATCCCTGGCCGTTGGATTACACGGTCCACACCCCCAGAGGG
CTCGGACAGCACAGCCCCCAGCACCCAGGAGCCTGAGGCACCTCCAGAACAAGACCTCATAGCCAGCACG
GTGGCAGGTGTGGTGACCACAGTGATGGGCAGCTCCCAGCCCGTGGTGACCCGAGGCACCACCGACAACC
TCATCCCTGTCTATTGCTCCATCCTGGCTGCTGTGGTTGTGGGCCTTGTGGCCTACATAGCCTTCAAGAG
GTGGAACAGGGGTATCCTCTAGAGCGGCCGCGTCGACAATCAACCTCTGGATTACAAAATTTGTGAAAGA
TTGACTGGTATTCTTAACTATGTTGCTCCTTTTACGCTATGTGGATACGCTGCTTTAATGCCTTTGTATC
ATGCTATTGCTTCCCGTATGGCTTTCATTTTCTCCTCCTTGTATAAATCCTGGTTGCTGTCTCTTTATGA
GGAGTTGTGGCCCGTTGTCAGGCAACGTGGCGTGGTGTGCACTGTGTTTGCTGACGCAACCCCCACTGGT
TGGGGCATTGCCACCACCTGTCAGCTCCTTTCCGGGACTTTCGCTTTCCCCCTCCCTATTGCCACGGCGG
AACTCATCGCCGCCTGCCTTGCCCGCTGCTGGACAGGGGCTCGGCTGTTGGGCACTGACAATTCCGTGGT
GTTGTCGGGGAAGCTGACGTCCTTTCCATGGCTGCTCGCCTGTGTTGCCACCTGGATTCTGCGCGGGACG
TCCTTCTGCTACGTCCCTTCGGCCCTCAATCCAGCGGACCTTCCTTCCCGCGGCCTGCTGCCGGCTCTGC
GGCCTCTTCCGCATCTTCGCCTTCGCCCTCAGACGAGTCGGATCTCCCTTTGGGCCGCCTCCCCGCCTGG
GTACCTTTAAGACCAATGACTTACAAGGCAGCTGTAGATCTTAGCCACTTTTTAAAAGAAAAGGGGGGAC
TGGAAGGGCTAATTCACTCCCAACGAAGATAAGATCTGCTTTTTGCTTGTACTGGGTCTCTCTGGTTAGA
CCAGATCTGAGCCTGGGAGCTCTCTGGCTAACTAGGGAACCCACTGCTTAAGCCTCAATAAAGCTTGCCT
TGAGTGCTTCAAGTAGTGTGTGCCCGTCTGTTGTGTGACTCTGGTAACTAGAGATCCCTCAGACCCTTTT
AGTCAGTGTGGAAAATCTCTAGCAGTAGTAGTTCATGTCATCTTATTATTCAGTATTTATAACTTGCAAA
GAAATGAATATCAGAGAGTGAGAGGAACTTGTTTATTGCAGCTTATAATGGTTACAAATAAAGCAATAGC
ATCACAAATTTCACAAATAAAGCATTTTTTTCACTGCATTCTAGTTGTGGTTTGTCCAAACTCATCAATG
TATCTTATCATGTCTGGCTCTAGCTATCCCGCCCCTAACTCCGCCCATCCCGCCCCTAACTCCGCCCAGT
TCCGCCCATTCTCCGCCCCATGGCTGACTAATTTTTTTTATTTATGCAGAGGCCGAGGCCGCCTCGGCCT
CTGAGCTATTCCAGAAGTAGTGAGGAGGCTTTTTTGGAGGCCTAGGGACGTACCCAATTCGCCCTATAGT
GAGTCGTATTACGCGCGCTCACTGGCCGTCGTTTTACAACGTCGTGACTGGGAAAACCCTGGCGTTACCC
AACTTAATCGCCTTGCAGCACATCCCCCTTTCGCCAGCTGGCGTAATAGCGAAGAGGCCCGCACCGATCG
CCCTTCCCAACAGTTGCGCAGCCTGAATGGCGAATGGG
[124 nt withheld, positions 3399-3522]
C
[91 nt withheld, positions 3524-3614]
A
[49 nt withheld, positions 3616-3664]
CCTTTGACGTTGGAGTCCACGTTCTTT
[37 nt withheld, positions 3692-3728]
ACCCTATCTCGGTCTATTCTTTTGATTTATAAGGGATTTTGCCGATTTCGGCCTATTGGTTAAAAAATGA
GCTGATTTAACAAAAATTTAACGCGAATTTTAACAAAATATTAACGCTTACAATTTAGGTGGCACTTTTC
GGGGAAATGTGCGCGGAACCCCTATTTGTTTATTTTTCTAAATACATTCAAATATGTATCCGCTCATGAG
ACAATAACCCTGATAAATGCTTCAATAATATTGAAAAAGGAAGAGTATGAGTATTCAACATTTCCGTGTC
GCCCTTATTCCCTTTTTTGCGGCATTTTGCCTTCCTGTTTTTGCTCACCCAGAAACGCTGGTGAAAGTAA
AAGATGCTGAAGATCAGTTGGGTGCACGAGTGGGTTACATCGAACTGGATCTCAACAGCGGTAAGATCCT
TGAGAGTTTTCGCCCCGAAGAACGTTTTCCAATGATGAGCACTTTTAAAGTTCTGCTATGTGGCGCGGTA
TTATCCCGTATTGACGCCGGGCAAGAGCAACTCGGTCGCCGCATACACTATTCTCAGAATGACTTGGTTG
AGTACTCACCAGTCACAGAAAAGCATCTTACGGATGGCATGACAGTAAGAGAATTATGCAGTGCTGCCAT
AACCATGAGTGATAACACTGCGGCCAACTTACTTCTGACAACGATCGGAGGACCGAAGGAGCTAACCGCT
TTTTTGCACAACATGGGGGATCATGTAACTCGCCTTGATCGTTGGGAACCGGAGCTGAATGAAGCCATAC
CAAACGACGAGCGTGACACCACGATGCCTGTAGCAATGGCAACAACGTTGCGCAAACTATTAACTGGCGA
ACTACTTACTCTAGCTTCCCGGCAACAATTAATAGACTGGATGGAGGCGGATAAAGTTGCAGGACCACTT
CTGCGCTCGGCCCTTCCGGCTGGCTGGTTTATTGCTGATAAATCTGGAGCCGGTGAGCGTGGGTCTCGCG
GTATCATTGCAGCACTGGGGCCAGATGGTAAGCCCTCCCGTATCGTAGTTATCTACACGACGGGGAGTCA
GGCAACTATGGATGAACGAAATAGACAGATCGCTGAGATAGGTGCCTCACTGATTAAGCATTGGTAACTG
TCAGACCAAGTTTACTCATATATACTTTAGATTGATTTAAAACTTCATTTTTAATTTAAAAGGATCTAGG
TGAAGATCCTTTTTGATAATCTCATGACCAAAATCCCTTAACGTGAGTTTTCGTTCCACTGAGCGTCAGA
CCCCGTAGAAAAGATCAAAGGATCTTCTTGAGATCCTTTTTTTCTGCGCGTAATCTGCTGCTTGCAAACA
AAAAAACCACCGCTACCAGCGGTGGTTTGTTTGCCGGATCAAGAGCTACCAACTCTTTTTCCGAAGGTAA
CTGGCTTCAGCAGAGCGCAGATACCAAATACTGTTCTTCTAGTGTAGCCGTAGTTAGGCCACCACTTCAA
GAACTCTGTAGCACCGCCTACATACCTCGCTCTGCTAATCCTGTTACCAGTGGCTGCTGCCAGTGGCGAT
AAGTCGTGTCTTACCGGGTTGGACTCAAGACGATAGTTACCGGATAAGGCGCAGCGGTCGGGCTGAACGG
GGGGTTCGTGCACACAGCCCAGCTTGGAGCGAACGACCTACACCGAACTGAGATACCTACAGCGTGAGCT
ATGAGAAAGCGCCACGCTTCCCGAAGGGAGAAAGGCGGACAGGTATCCGGTAAGCGGCAGGGTCGGAACA
GGAGAGCGCACGAGGGAGCTTCCAGGGGGAAACGCCTGGTATCTTTATAGTCCTGTCGGGTTTCGCCACC
TCTGACTTGAGCGTCGATTTTTGTGATGCTCGTCAGGGGGGCGGAGCCTATGGAAAAACGCCAGCAACGC
GGCCTTTTTACGGTTCCTGGCCTTTTGCTGGCCTTTTGCTCACATGTTCTTTCCTGCGTTATCCCCTGAT
TCTGTGGATAACCGTATTACCGCCTTTGAGTGAGCTGATACCGCTCGCCGCAGCCGAACGACCGAGCGCA
GCGAGTCAGTGAGCGAGGAAGCGGAAGAGCGCCCAATACGCAAACCGCCTCTCCCCGCGCGTTGGCCGAT
TCATTAATGCAGCTGGCACGACAGGTTTCCCGACTGGAAAGCGGGCAGTGAGCGCAACGCAATTAATGTG
AGTTAGCTCACTCATTAGGCACCCCAGGCTTTACACTTTATGCTTCCGGCTCGTATGTTGTGTGGAATTG
TGAGCGGATAACAATTTCACACAGGAAACAGCTATGACCATGATTACGCCAAGCGCGCAATTAACCCTCA
CTAAAGGGAACAAAAGCTGGAGCTGCAAGCTTAATGTAGTCTTATGCAATACTCTTGTAGTCTTGCAACA
TGGTAACGATGAGTTAGCAACATGCCTTACAAGGAGAGAAAAAGCACCGTGCATGGCGATTGGTGGAAGT
AAGGTGGTACGATCGTGCCTTATTAGGAAGGCAACAGACGGGTCTGACATGGATTGGACGAACCACTGAA
TTGCCGCATTGCAGAGATATTGTATTTAAGTGCCTAGCTCGATACATAAACGGGTCTCTCTGGTTAGACC
AGATCTGAGCCTGGGAGCTCTCTGGCTAACTAGGGAACCCACTGCTTAAGCCTCAATAAAGCTTGCCTTG
AGTGCTTCAAGTAGTGTGTGCCCGTCTGTTGTGTGACTCTGGTAACTAGAGATCCCTCAGACCCTTTTAG
TCAGTGTGGAAAATCTCTAGCAGTGGCGCCCGAACAGGGACTTGAAAGCGAAAGGGAAACCAGAGGAGCT
CTCTCGACGCAGGACTCGGCTTGCTGAAGCGCGCACGGCAAGAGGCGAGGGGCGGCGACTGGTGAGTACG
CCAAAAATTTTGACTAGCGGAGGCTAGAAGGAGAGAGATGGGTGCGAGAGCGTCAGTATTAAGCGGGGGA
GAATTAGATCGCGATGGGAAAAAATTCGGTTAAGGCCAGGGGGAAAGAAAAAATATAAATTAAAACATAT
AGTATGGGCAAGCAGGGAGCTAGAACGATTCGCAGTTAATCCTGGCCTGTTAGAAACATCAGAAGGCTGT
AGACAAATACTGGGACAGCTACAACCATCCCTTCAGACAGGATCAGAAGAACTTAGATCATTATATAATA
CAGTAGCAACCCTCTATTGTGTGCATCAAAGGATAGAGATAAAAGACACCAAGGAAGCTTTAGACAAGAT
AGAGGAAGAGCAAAACAAAAGTAAGACCACCGCACAGCAAGCGGCCGCTGATCTTCAGACCTGGAGGAGG
AGATATGAGGGACAATTGGAGAAGTGAATTATATAAATATAAAGTAGTAAAAATTGAACCATTAGGAGTA
GCACCCACCAAGGCAAAGAGAAGAGTGGTGCAGAGAGAAAAAAGAGCAGTGGGAATAGGAGCTTTGTTCC
TTGGGTTCTTGGGAGCAGCAGGAAGCACTATGGGCGCAGCGTCAATGACGCTGACGGTACAGGCCAGACA
ATTATTGTCTGGTATAGTGCAGCAGCAGAACAATTTGCTGAGGGCTATTGAGGCGCAACAGCATCTGTTG
CAACTCACAGTCTGGGGCATCAAGCAGCTCCAGGCAAGAATCCTGGCTGTGGAAAGATACCTAAAGGATC
AACAGCTCCTGGGGATTTGGGGTTGCTCTGGAAAACTCATTTGCACCACTGCTGTGCCTTGGAATGCTAG
TTGGAGTAATAAATCTCTGGAACAGATTTGGAATCACACGACCTGGATGGAGTGGGACAGAGAAATTAAC
AATTACACAAGCTTAATACACTCCTTAATTGAAGAATCGCAAAACCAGCAAGAAAAGAATGAACAAGAAT
TATTGGAATTAGATAAATGGGCAAGTTTGTGGAATTGGTTTAACATAACAAATTGGCTGTGGTATATAAA
ATTATTCATAATGATAGTAGGAGGCTTGGTAGGTTTAAGAATAGTTTTTGCTGTACTTTCTATAGTGAAT
AGAGTTAGGCAGGGATATTCACCATTATCGTTTCAGACCCACCTCCCAACCCCGAGGGGACCCGACAGGC
CCGAAGGAATAGAAGAAGAAGGTGGAGAGAGAGACAGAGACAGATCCATTCGATTAGTGAACGGATCTCG
ACGGTATCGATCACGAGACTAGTATCGAGCGGCCGCCCCCTTCACCGAGGGCCTATTTCCCATGATTCCT
TCATATTTGCATATACGATACAAGGCTGTTAGAGAGATAATTGGAATTAATTTGACTGTAAACACAAAGA
TATTAGTACAAAATACGTGACGTAGAAAGTAATAATTTCTTGGGTAGTTTGCAGTTTTAAAATTATGTTT
TAAAATGGACTATCATATGCTTACCGTAACTTGAAAGTATTTCGATTTCTTGGCTTTATATATCTTGTGG
AAAGGACGAAACACCGGGTCTTCGAGAAGACCTGTTTTAGAGCTAGAAATAGCAAGTTAAAATAAGGCTA
GTCCGTTATCAACTTGAAAAAGTGGCACCGAGTCGGTGCTTTTTTTAATTCTCGACCTCGAGACAAATGG
CAGTATTCATCCACAATTTTAAAAGAAAAGGGGGGATTGGGGGGTACAGTGCAGGGGAAAGAATAGTAGA
CATAATAGCAACAGACATACAAACTAAAGAATTACAAAAACAAATTACAAAAATTCAAAATTTTCGGGTT
TATTACAGGGACAGCAGAGATCCACTTTGGCCGCGGCTCGAGGCGATAAGCTTTGCAAAGATGGATAAAG
TTTTAAACAGAGAGGAATCTTTGCAGCTAATGGACCTTCTAGGTCTTGAAAGGAGTGGGAATTGGCTCCG
GTGCCCGTCAGTGGGCAGAGCGCACATCGCCCACAGTCCCCGAGAAGTTGGGGGGAGGGGTCGGCAATTG
AACCGGTGCCTAGAGAAGGTGGCGCGGGGTAAACTGGGAAAGTGATGTCGTGTACTGGCTCCGCCTTTTT
CCCGAGGGTGGGGGAGAACCGTATATAAGTGCAGTAGTCGCCGTGAACGTTCTTTTTCGCAACGGGTTTG
CCGCCAGAACACAGGTAAGTGCCGTGTGTGGTTCCCGCGGGCCTGGCCTCTTTACGGGTTATGGCCCTTG
CGTGCCTTGAATTACTTCCACCTGGCT
